>Addgene plasmid #184808 | pHis2-Arf1 (17-181)-Q71L | addgene full sequence | sequence record 375723 | Addgene NGS Result
CACTCACTACGCCACAGGAACTGGTACATTCAGGCCACCTGCGCCACCAGCGGCGACGGGCTCTATGAAG
GACTGGACTGGCTGTCCAATCAGCTCCGGAACCAGAAGTGACTCGAGCACCACCACCACCACCACTGAGA
TCCGGCTGCTAACAAAGCCCGAAAGGAAGCTGAGTTGGCTGCTGCCACCGCTGAGCAATAACTAGCATAA
CCCCTTGGGGCCTCTAAACGGGTCTTGAGGGGTTTTTTGCTGAAAGGAGGAACTATATCCGGATTGGCGA
ATGGG
[124 nt withheld, positions 286-409]
C
[91 nt withheld, positions 411-501]
A
[49 nt withheld, positions 503-551]
CCTTTGACGTTGGAGTCCACGTTCTTT
[37 nt withheld, positions 579-615]
ACCCTATCTCGGTCTATTCTTTTGATTTATAAGGGATTTTGCCGATTTCGGCCTATTGGTTAAAAAATGA
GCTGATTTAACAAAAATTTAACGCGAATTTTAACAAAATATTAACGCTTACAATTTAGGTGGCACTTTTC
GGGGAAATGTGCGCGGAACCCCTATTTGTTTATTTTTCTAAATACATTCAAATATGTATCCGCTCATGAG
ACAATAACCCTGATAAATGCTTCAATAATATTGAAAAAGGAAGAGTATGAGTATTCAACATTTCCGTGTC
GCCCTTATTCCCTTTTTTGCGGCATTTTGCCTTCCTGTTTTTGCTCACCCAGAAACGCTGGTGAAAGTAA
AAGATGCTGAAGATCAGTTGGGTGCACGAGTGGGTTACATCGAACTGGATCTCAACAGCGGTAAGATCCT
TGAGAGTTTTCGCCCCGAAGAACGTTTTCCAATGATGAGCACTTTTAAAGTTCTGCTATGTGGCGCGGTA
TTATCCCGTATTGACGCCGGGCAAGAGCAACTCGGTCGCCGCATACACTATTCTCAGAATGACTTGGTTG
AGTACTCACCAGTCACAGAAAAGCATCTTACGGATGGCATGACAGTAAGAGAATTATGCAGTGCTGCCAT
AACCATGAGTGATAACACTGCGGCCAACTTACTTCTGACAACGATCGGAGGACCGAAGGAGCTAACCGCT
TTTTTGCACAACATGGGGGATCATGTAACTCGCCTTGATCGTTGGGAACCGGAGCTGAATGAAGCCATAC
CAAACGACGAGCGTGACACCACGATGCCTGCAGCAATGGCAACAACGTTGCGCAAACTATTAACTGGCGA
ACTACTTACTCTAGCTTCCCGGCAACAATTAATAGACTGGATGGAGGCGGATAAAGTTGCAGGACCACTT
CTGCGCTCGGCCCTTCCGGCTGGCTGGTTTATTGCTGATAAATCTGGAGCCGGTGAGCGTGGGTCTCGCG
GTATCATTGCAGCACTGGGGCCAGATGGTAAGCCCTCCCGTATCGTAGTTATCTACACGACGGGGAGTCA
GGCAACTATGGATGAACGAAATAGACAGATCGCTGAGATAGGTGCCTCACTGATTAAGCATTGGTAACTG
TCAGACCAAGTTTACTCATATATACTTTAGATTGATTTAAAACTTCATTTTTAATTTAAAAGGATCTAGG
TGAAGATCCTTTTTGATAATCTCATGACCAAAATCCCTTAACGTGAGTTTTCGTTCCACTGAGCGTCAGA
CCCCGTAGAAAAGATCAAAGGATCTTCTTGAGATCCTTTTTTTCTGCGCGTAATCTGCTGCTTGCAAACA
AAAAAACCACCGCTACCAGCGGTGGTTTGTTTGCCGGATCAAGAGCTACCAACTCTTTTTCCGAAGGTAA
CTGGCTTCAGCAGAGCGCAGATACCAAATACTGTCCTTCTAGTGTAGCCGTAGTTAGGCCACCACTTCAA
GAACTCTGTAGCACCGCCTACATACCTCGCTCTGCTAATCCTGTTACCAGTGGCTGCTGCCAGTGGCGAT
AAGTCGTGTCTTACCGGGTTGGACTCAAGACGATAGTTACCGGATAAGGCGCAGCGGTCGGGCTGAACGG
GGGGTTCGTGCACACAGCCCAGCTTGGAGCGAACGACCTACACCGAACTGAGATACCTACAGCGTGAGCT
ATGAGAAAGCGCCACGCTTCCCGAAGGGAGAAAGGCGGACAGGTATCCGGTAAGCGGCAGGGTCGGAACA
GGAGAGCGCACGAGGGAGCTTCCAGGGGGAAACGCCTGGTATCTTTATAGTCCTGTCGGGTTTCGCCACC
TCTGACTTGAGCGTCGATTTTTGTGATGCTCGTCAGGGGGGCGGAGCCTATGGAAAAACGCCAGCAACGC
GGCCTTTTTACGGTTCCTGGCCTTTTGCTGGCCTTTTGCTCACATGTTCTTTCCTGCGTTATCCCCTGAT
TCTGTGGATAACCGTATTACCGCCTTTGAGTGAGCTGATACCGCTCGCCGCAGCCGAACGACCGAGCGCA
GCGAGTCAGTGAGCGAGGAAGCGGAAGAGCGCCTGATGCGGTATTTTCTCCTTACGCATCTGTGCGGTAT
TTCACACCGCAATGGTGCACTCTCAGTACAATCTGCTCTGATGCCGCATAGTTAAGCCAGTATACACTCC
GCTATCGCTACGTGACTGGGTCATGGCTGCGCCCCGACACCCGCCAACACCCGCTGACGCGCCCTGACGG
GCTTGTCTGCTCCCGGCATCCGCTTACAGACAAGCTGTGACCGTCTCCGGGAGCTGCATGTGTCAGAGGT
TTTCACCGTCATCACCGAAACGCGCGAGGCAGCTGCGGTAAAGCTCATCAGCGTGGTCGTGAAGCGATTC
ACAGATGTCTGCCTGTTCATCCGCGTCCAGCTCGTTGAGTTTCTCCAGAAGCGTTAATGTCTGGCTTCTG
ATAAAGCGGGCCATGTTAAGGGCGGTTTTTTCCTGTTTGGTCACTGATGCCTCCGTGTAAGGGGGATTTC
TGTTCATGGGGGTAATGATACCGATGAAACGAGAGAGGATGCTCACGATACGGGTTACTGATGATGAACA
TGCCCGGTTACTGGAACGTTGTGAGGGTAAACAACTGGCGGTATGGATGCGGCGGGACCAGAGAAAAATC
ACTCAGGGTCAATGCCAGCGCTTCGTTAATACAGATGTAGGTGTTCCACAGGGTAGCCAGCAGCATCCTG
CGATGCAGATCCGGAACATAATGGTGCAGGGCGCTGACTTCCGCGTTTCCAGACTTTACGAAACACGGAA
ACCGAAGACCATTCATGTTGTTGCTCAGGTCGCAGACGTTTTGCAGCAGCAGTCGCTTCACGTTCGCTCG
CGTATCGGTGATTCATTCTGCTAACCAGTAAGGCAACCCCGCCAGCCTAGCCGGGTCCTCAACGACAGGA
GCACGATCATGCGCACCCGTGGGGCCGCCATGCCGGCGATAATGGCCTGCTTCTCGCCGAAACGTTTGGT
GGCGGGACCAGTGACGAAGGCTTGAGCGAGGGCGTGCAAGATTCCGAATACCGCAAGCGACAGGCCGATC
ATCGTCGCGCTCCAGCGAAAGCGGTCCTCGCCGAAAATGACCCAGAGCGCTGCCGGCACCTGTCCTACGA
GTTGCATGATAAAGAAGACAGTCATAAGTGCGGCGACGATAGTCATGCCCCGCGCCCACCGGAAGGAGCT
GACTGGGTTGAAGGCTCTCAAGGGCATCGGTCGAGATCCCGGTGCCTAATGAGTGAGCTAACTTACATTA
ATTGCGTTGCGCTCACTGCCCGCTTTCCAGTCGGGAAACCTGTCGTGCCAGCTGCATTAATGAATCGGCC
AACGCGCGGGGAGAGGCGGTTTGCGTATTGGGCGCCAGGGTGGTTTTTCTTTTCACCAGTGAGACGGGCA
ACAGCTGATTGCCCTTCACCGCCTGGCCCTGAGAGAGTTGCAGCAAGCGGTCCACGCTGGTTTGCCCCAG
CAGGCGAAAATCCTGTTTGATGGTGGTTAACGGCGGGATATAACATGAGCTGTCTTCGGTATCGTCGTAT
CCCACTACCGAGATATCCGCACCAACGCGCAGCCCGGACTCGGTAATGGCGCGCATTGCGCCCAGCGCCA
TCTGATCGTTGGCAACCAGCATCGCAGTGGGAACGATGCCCTCATTCAGCATTTGCATGGTTTGTTGAAA
ACCGGACATGGCACTCCAGTCGCCTTCCCGTTCCGCTATCGGCTGAATTTGATTGCGAGTGAGATATTTA
TGCCAGCCAGCCAGACGCAGACGCGCCGAGACAGAACTTAATGGGCCCGCTAACAGCGCGATTTGCTGGT
GACCCAATGCGACCAGATGCTCCACGCCCAGTCGCGTACCGTCTTCATGGGAGAAAATAATACTGTTGAT
GGGTGTCTGGTCAGAGACATCAAGAAATAACGCCGGAACATTAGTGCAGGCAGCTTCCACAGCAATGGCA
TCCTGGTCATCCAGCGGATAGTTAATGATCAGCCCACTGACGCGTTGCGCGAGAAGATTGTGCACCGCCG
CTTTACAGGCTTCGACGCCGCTTCGTTCTACCATCGACACCACCACGCTGGCACCCAGTTGATCGGCGCG
AGATTTAATCGCCGCGACAATTTGCGACGGCGCGTGCAGGGCCAGACTGGAGGTGGCAACGCCAATCAGC
AACGACTGTTTGCCCGCCAGTTGTTGTGCCACGCGGTTGGGAATGTAATTCAGCTCCGCCATCGCCGCTT
CCACTTTTTCCCGCGTTTTCGCAGAAACGTGGCTGGCCTGGTTCACCACGCGGGAAACGGTCTGATAAGA
GACACCGGCATACTCTGCGACATCGTATAACGTTACTGGTTTCACATTCACCACCCTGAATTGACTCTCT
TCCGGGCGCTATCATGCCATACCGCGAAAGGTTTTGCGCCATTCGATGGTGTCCGGGATCTCGACGCTCT
CCCTTATGCGACTCCTGCATTAGGAAGCAGCCCAGTAGTAGGTTGAGGCCGTTGAGCACCGCCGCCGCAA
GGAATGGTGCATGCAAGGAGATGGCGCCCAACAGTCCCCCGGCCACGGGGCCTGCCACCATACCCACGCC
GAAACAAGCGCTCATGAGCCCGAAGTGGCGAGCCCGATCTTCCCCATCGGTGATGTCGGCGATATAGGCG
CCAGCAACCGCACCTGTGGCGCCGGTGATGCCGGCCACGATGCGTCCGGCGTAGAGGATCGAGATCTCGA
TCCCGCGAAATTAATACGACTCACTATAGGGGAATTGTGAGCGGATAACAATTCCCCTCTAGAAATAATT
TTGTTTAACTTTAAGAAGGAGATATACATATGTCGTACTACCATCACCATCACCATCACGATTACGATAT
CCCAACGACCGAAAACCTGTATTTTCAGGGCGCCATGGGATCCGAAATGCGCATCCTCATGGTGGGCCTG
GATGCTGCAGGGAAGACCACGATCCTCTACAAGCTTAAGCTGGGTGAGATCGTGACCACCATTCCCACCA
TAGGCTTCAACGTGGAAACCGTGGAGTACAAGAACATCAGCTTCACTGTGTGGGACGTGGGTGGCCTGGA
CAAGATCCGGCCCCTGTGGCGCCACTACTTCCAGAACACACAAGGCCTGATCTTCGTGGTGGACAGCAAT
GACAGAGAGCGTGTGAACGAGGCCCGTGAGGAGCTCATGAGGATGCTGGCCGAGGACGAGCTCCGGGATG
CTGTCCTCCTGGTGTTCGCCAACAAGCAGGACCTCCCCAACGCCATGAATGCGGCCGAGATCACAGACAA
GCTGGGGCTG
Features (pLannotate 1.2.2; 20 found; start..end, strand, type, name):
    118..135     +  CDS            9xHis (fragment): 9xHis affinity tag
    145..194     +  CDS            SET1 (fragment): solubility-enhancement tag derived from T7 phage gene 10B
    202..249     +  terminator     T7 terminator: transcription terminator for bacteriophage T7 RNA polymerase
    286..714     +  rep_origin     f1 ori (sequence partly withheld): f1 bacteriophage origin of replication; arrow indicates direction of (+) strand synthesis
    767..871     +  promoter       AmpR promoter: bla
    872..1732    +  CDS            AmpR: β-lactamase; bla; confers resistance to ampicillin, carbenicillin, and related antibiotics
   1903..2491    +  rep_origin     ori: high-copy-number ColE1/pMB1/pBR322/pUC origin of replication
   2677..2816    -  misc_feature   bom: basis of mobility region from pBR322
   2918..3109    -  CDS            rop: Rop protein, which maintains plasmids at low copy number; rop
   3126..3506    +  CDS            YPB1_ECOLX: Protein predicted: Swiss-Prot protein existence level 4. From Escherichia coli.
   3578..3869    -  CDS            TcR (fragment): tetracycline efflux protein; tet; confers resistance to tetracycline
   3884..3905    -  protein_bind   CAP binding site: CAP binding activates transcription in the presence of cAMP. E. coli catabolite activator protein
   3918..5000    -  CDS            lacI: lac repressor; lacI; The lac repressor binds to the lac operator to inhibit transcription in E. coli. This inhibition can be relieved by adding lactose or isopropyl-β-D-thiogalactopyranoside (IPTG).
   5001..5078    -  promoter       lacI promoter: lacI
   5086..5365    -  CDS            TcR (fragment): tetracycline efflux protein; tet; confers resistance to tetracycline
   5387..5405    +  promoter       T7 promoter: promoter for bacteriophage T7 RNA polymerase
   5406..5430    +  protein_bind   lac operator: The lac repressor binds to the lac operator to inhibit transcription in E. coli. This inhibition can be relieved by adding lactose or isopropyl-β-D-thiogalactopyranoside (IPTG). lac repressor encoded by lacI
   5445..5467    +  RBS            RBS: efficient ribosome binding site from bacteriophage T7 gene 10 (Olins and Rangwala, 1989)
   5485..5504    +  CDS            8xHis (fragment): 8xHis affinity tag
   5529..108     +  CDS            ARF1 (across the origin): ARF1_BOVIN - Experimental evidence at protein level: Swiss-Prot protein existence level 1. GTP-binding protein involved in protein trafficking among different compartments. Modulates vesicle budding and uncoating within the Golgi complex. Deactivation induces the redistribution of the entire Golgi complex to the endoplasmic reticulum, suggesting a crucial role in protein trafficking. In its GTP-bound form, its triggers the association with coat proteins with the Golgi membrane. The hydrolysis of ARF1-bound GTP, which is mediated by ARFGAPs proteins, is required for dissociation of coat protein
