[The description below was written by a language model from this plasmid's Addgene catalogue record and pLannotate feature annotations shown in this document.]
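Description:
pHis2-Arf1 (17-181)-Q71L is a bacterial expression plasmid of about 5.9 kb built on the pHis parallel 2 backbone, a pET-style T7 vector. It replicates from a ColE1/pBR322-type origin accompanied by the bom region and the rop gene, consistent with its catalogue listing as low copy, and is selected through the β-lactamase (AmpR) gene conferring ampicillin resistance. An f1 origin is also present, along with short remnants of the pBR322 tetracycline resistance gene that are non-functional fragments.

The expression cassette consists of a T7 promoter followed by a lac operator and the strong T7 gene 10 ribosome binding site, with a plasmid-borne lacI gene supplying repressor, so transcription depends on a host providing T7 RNA polymerase and is induced with IPTG. The open reading frame encodes an N-terminal His6 tag, a TEV protease cleavage site (stated by the depositor, not annotated in the feature table), and human ARF1 residues 17–181 carrying the Q71L substitution, ending in a stop codon. The insert was cloned between BamHI and XhoI. The annotation software matched the insert to the bovine ARF1 entry, reflecting the high conservation of this protein, whereas the catalogue gives the species as human. The His-tag and T7-derived fragments annotated downstream of the insert lie after the stop codon, are presumably vector sequence, and should not be translated; a T7 terminator closes the unit.

Removing the N-terminal amphipathic helix generally yields a soluble Arf1, and Q71L is the well-known GTP-hydrolysis-deficient mutation that holds the GTPase in its active state. The construct is intended for producing and purifying recombinant activated Arf1, and the associated publication concerns the structural basis of AP-1 clathrin adaptor recruitment and activation by Arf1.
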