Addgene plasmid #184808: pHis2-Arf1 (17-181)-Q71L
Purpose: Bacterial expression of Arf1 (aa17-181, Q71L mutation)
Depositing lab: James Hurley. Depositing organization: University of California, Berkeley. Publication: Structural basis for recruitment and activation of the AP-1 clathrin adaptor complex by Arf1. Ren X, Farias GG, Canagarajah BJ, Bonifacino JS, Hurley JH. Cell. 2013 Feb 14;152(4):755-67. doi: 10.1016/j.cell.2012.12.042. PubMed 23415225.
Backbone
  Vector backbone: phis parallel 2
  Vector type: Bacterial Expression
Growth in bacteria
  Bacterial resistance: Ampicillin, 100 μg/mL
  Growth temperature: 37°C
  Growth strain: DH5alpha
  Copy number: Low Copy
Gene/Insert
  Gene/Insert name: Arf1
  Species: H. sapiens (human)
  Mutation: aa 17-181 only, Q71L
  Entrez Gene: ARF1 (a.k.a. PVNH8)
  Promoter: T7
  Tag / fusion protein: His6 (N terminal on insert)
  Cloning method: Restriction Enzyme; 5′ cloning site BamHI (unknown if destroyed); 3′ cloning site XhoI (unknown if destroyed)
  Sequencing primers: 3′ T7-term
Terms and licenses: Academic/Nonprofit Terms; Industry Terms: Not Available to Industry
Depositor comments: 6His-TEVsite-Arf1 (17-181)-Q71L-stop
How to cite: pHis2-Arf1 (17-181)-Q71L was a gift from James Hurley (Addgene plasmid # 184808 ; http://n2t.net/addgene:184808 ; RRID:Addgene_184808)
