>Addgene plasmid #184808 | pHis2-Arf1 (17-181)-Q71L | depositor partial sequence | sequence record 358554 | Arf1 (17-181)-Q71L (His-TEVsite fused at N-terminal)
GAAATGCGCATCCTCATGGTGGGCCTGGATGCTGCAGGGAAGACCACGATCCTCTACAAGCTTAAGCTGG
GTGAGATCGTGACCACCATTCCCACCATAGGCTTCAACGTGGAAACCGTGGAGTACAAGAACATCAGCTT
CACTGTGTGGGACGTGGGTGGCCTGGACAAGATCCGGCCCCTGTGGCGCCACTACTTCCAGAACACACAA
GGCCTGATCTTCGTGGTGGACAGCAATGACAGAGAGCGTGTGAACGAGGCCCGTGAGGAGCTCATGAGGA
TGCTGGCCGAGGACGAGCTCCGGGATGCTGTCCTCCTGGTGTTCGCCAACAAGCAGGACCTCCCCAACGC
CATGAATGCGGCCGAGATCACAGACAAGCTGGGGCTGCACTCACTACGCCACAGGAACTGGTACATTCAG
GCCACCTGCGCCACCAGCGGCGACGGGCTCTATGAAGGACTGGACTGGCTGTCCAATCAGCTCCGGAACC
AGAAGTGA
